Addgene plasmid #90819: OIP5 B4.6 gRNA
Purpose: 3rd generation lentiviral gRNA plasmid targeting human OIP5
Depositing lab: Iain Cheeseman. Depositing organization: Whitehead Institute for Biomedical Research. Publication: Large-Scale Analysis of CRISPR/Cas9 Cell-Cycle Knockouts Reveals the Diversity of p53-Dependent Responses to Cell-Cycle Defects. McKinley KL, Cheeseman IM. Dev Cell. 2017 Feb 27;40(4):405-420.e2. doi: 10.1016/j.devcel.2017.01.012. Epub 2017 Feb 16. PubMed 28216383.
Backbone
  Vector backbone: pLenti-sgRNA
  Backbone manufacturer: Eric Lander & David Sabatini labs (Addgene plasmid #71409)
  Backbone size w/o insert (bp): 9151
  Vector type: Lentiviral, CRISPR
  Selectable markers: Puromycin
Growth in bacteria
  Bacterial resistance: Ampicillin, 100 μg/mL
  Growth temperature: 37°C
  Growth strain: NEB Stable
  Copy number: Unknown
Gene/Insert
  Gene/Insert name: OIP5 (Guide Designation B4.6) (alt name: pKMKO series)
  gRNA/shRNA sequence: CACCgCGACTCGGTGCACCTCGCCT
  Species: H. sapiens (human)
  Promoter: U6
  Cloning method: Restriction Enzyme; 5′ cloning site BsmBI (destroyed during cloning); 3′ cloning site BsmBI (destroyed during cloning)
  Sequencing primers: 5′ hU6-F (5'-GAGGGCCTATTTCCCATGATT-3'); 3′ EF1a-R (5'-CACGGCGACTACTGCACTTA-3')
Terms and licenses: Academic/Nonprofit Terms; Industry Terms: Not Available to Industry
Depositor comments: Please note that gRNA target sequence listed is not strictly the 20nt spacer sequence, but also contains the 5' BsmBI overhang. For more information about knockout human cell lines generated using this plasmid, please see http://cellcycleknockouts.wi.mit.edu/ .
How to cite: OIP5 B4.6 gRNA was a gift from Iain Cheeseman (Addgene plasmid # 90819 ; http://n2t.net/addgene:90819 ; RRID:Addgene_90819)
