[The description below was written by a language model from this plasmid's Addgene catalogue record and pLannotate feature annotations shown in this document.]
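Description:
OIP5 B4.6 gRNA is a third-generation lentiviral CRISPR guide plasmid built on the pLenti-sgRNA backbone and designed to express a single guide RNA against human OIP5. It is maintained in E. coli through a high-copy ColE1/pUC-type origin with ampicillin resistance (AmpR under its own bla promoter). It also carries an f1 origin and leftover cloning-vector elements (lac promoter/operator, lacZα and lacI fragments, T3 and T7 promoters) that have no role in its function. The catalogue lists the empty backbone as 9,151 bp, whereas the sequenced plasmid is 7,302 nt. This is consistent with loss of a stuffer when the guide was inserted between the two BsmBI sites, both destroyed during cloning, although the record does not say so explicitly.

The viral genome is transcribed from an RSV promoter fused to a truncated HIV-1 5' LTR, which makes packaging Tat-independent. It includes the Ψ packaging signal with a partial gag sequence, the RRE for Rev-dependent nuclear export, a cPPT/CTS and a WPRE. It ends in a ΔU3 self-inactivating 3' LTR followed by an SV40 poly(A) signal and SV40 origin. Two expression units sit within this frame. A human U6 RNA polymerase III promoter drives the OIP5 spacer fused to the S. pyogenes sgRNA scaffold (annotated as a tracrRNA fragment). An EF-1α core promoter drives puromycin N-acetyltransferase for selection of transduced cells.

No Cas9 is encoded, so the nuclease must be provided separately, for instance by a Cas9-expressing cell line. The plasmid belongs to a guide series used in a large-scale CRISPR/Cas9 analysis of cell-cycle gene knockouts in human cells.
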