Features (pLannotate 1.2.2; 27 found; start..end, strand, type, name):
     24..116     +  CDS            lacI (fragment): lac repressor; lacI; The lac repressor binds to the lac operator to inhibit transcription in E. coli. This inhibition can be relieved by adding lactose or isopropyl-β-D-thiogalactopyranoside (IPTG).
    129..150     +  protein_bind   CAP binding site: CAP binding activates transcription in the presence of cAMP. E. coli catabolite activator protein
    165..195     +  promoter       lac promoter: promoter for the E. coli lac operon
    203..219     +  protein_bind   lac operator: The lac repressor binds to the lac operator to inhibit transcription in E. coli. This inhibition can be relieved by adding lactose or isopropyl-β-D-thiogalactopyranoside (IPTG). lac repressor encoded by lacI
    264..282     +  promoter       T3 promoter: promoter for bacteriophage T3 RNA polymerase
    310..536     +  promoter       RSV promoter: Rous sarcoma virus enhancer/promoter
    537..717     +  LTR            5' LTR (truncated): truncated 5' long terminal repeat (LTR) from HIV-1
    764..889     +  misc_feature   HIV-1 Ψ: packaging signal of human immunodeficiency virus type 1
    873..1236    +  CDS            HIV-1 gag (fragment): gag protein from human immunodeficiency virus 1; gag
   1382..1615    +  misc_feature   RRE: The Rev response element (RRE) of HIV-1 allows for Rev-dependent mRNA export from the nucleus to the cytoplasm.
   1992..2018    +  CDS            Rev (fragment): human immunodeficiency virus 1 (HIV-1) Rev protein; rev; enhances nuclear export of unspliced and incompletely spliced viral mRNAs
   2022..2262    +  promoter       U6 promoter: RNA polymerase III promoter for human U6 snRNA
   2310..2377    +  misc_RNA       tracrRNA (fragment): trans-activating CRISPR RNA for the Streptococcus pyogenes CRISPR/Cas9 system
   2426..2543    +  misc_feature   cPPT/CTS: central polypurine tract and central termination sequence of HIV-1
   2612..2823    +  promoter       EF-1α core promoter: core promoter for human elongation factor EF-1α
   2849..3448    +  CDS            PuroR (fragment): puromycin N-acetyltransferase; pac from Streptomyces; confers resistance to puromycin
   3464..4052    +  misc_feature   WPRE: woodchuck hepatitis virus posttranscriptional regulatory element
   4103..4122    +  misc_feature   cPPT/CTS (fragment): central polypurine tract and central termination sequence of HIV-1
   4124..4357    +  LTR            3' LTR (ΔU3): self-inactivating 3' long terminal repeat (LTR) from HIV-1
   4435..4556    +  polyA_signal   SV40 poly(A) signal: SV40 polyadenylation signal
   4596..4731    +  rep_origin     SV40 ori: SV40 origin of replication
   4752..4770    -  promoter       T7 promoter: promoter for bacteriophage T7 RNA polymerase
   4778..4933    +  CDS            lacZα (fragment): LacZα fragment of β-galactosidase; lacZ fragment
   4938..5366    +  rep_origin     f1 ori (sequence partly withheld): f1 bacteriophage origin of replication; arrow indicates direction of (+) strand synthesis
   5419..5523    +  promoter       AmpR promoter: bla
   5524..6384    +  CDS            AmpR: β-lactamase; bla; confers resistance to ampicillin, carbenicillin, and related antibiotics
   6555..7143    +  rep_origin     ori: high-copy-number ColE1/pMB1/pBR322/pUC origin of replication
>Addgene plasmid #90819 | OIP5 B4.6 gRNA | addgene full sequence | sequence record 183290 | Addgene NGS Result
TCAGTGAGCGAGGAAGCGGAAGAGCGCCCAATACGCAAACCGCCTCTCCCCGCGCGTTGGCCGATTCATT
AATGCAGCTGGCACGACAGGTTTCCCGACTGGAAAGCGGGCAGTGAGCGCAACGCAATTAATGTGAGTTA
GCTCACTCATTAGGCACCCCAGGCTTTACACTTTATGCTTCCGGCTCGTATGTTGTGTGGAATTGTGAGC
GGATAACAATTTCACACAGGAAACAGCTATGACCATGATTACGCCAAGCGCGCAATTAACCCTCACTAAA
GGGAACAAAAGCTGGAGCTGCAAGCTTAATGTAGTCTTATGCAATACTCTTGTAGTCTTGCAACATGGTA
ACGATGAGTTAGCAACATGCCTTACAAGGAGAGAAAAAGCACCGTGCATGCCGATTGGTGGAAGTAAGGT
GGTACGATCGTGCCTTATTAGGAAGGCAACAGACGGGTCTGACATGGATTGGACGAACCACTGAATTGCC
GCATTGCAGAGATATTGTATTTAAGTGCCTAGCTCGATACATAAACGGGTCTCTCTGGTTAGACCAGATC
TGAGCCTGGGAGCTCTCTGGCTAACTAGGGAACCCACTGCTTAAGCCTCAATAAAGCTTGCCTTGAGTGC
TTCAAGTAGTGTGTGCCCGTCTGTTGTGTGACTCTGGTAACTAGAGATCCCTCAGACCCTTTTAGTCAGT
GTGGAAAATCTCTAGCAGTGGCGCCCGAACAGGGACTTGAAAGCGAAAGGGAAACCAGAGGAGCTCTCTC
GACGCAGGACTCGGCTTGCTGAAGCGCGCACGGCAAGAGGCGAGGGGCGGCGACTGGTGAGTACGCCAAA
AATTTTGACTAGCGGAGGCTAGAAGGAGAGAGATGGGTGCGAGAGCGTCAGTATTAAGCGGGGGAGAATT
AGATCGCGATGGGAAAAAATTCGGTTAAGGCCAGGGGGAAAGAAAAAATATAAATTAAAACATATAGTAT
GGGCAAGCAGGGAGCTAGAACGATTCGCAGTTAATCCTGGCCTGTTAGAAACATCAGAAGGCTGTAGACA
AATACTGGGACAGCTACAACCATCCCTTCAGACAGGATCAGAAGAACTTAGATCATTATATAATACAGTA
GCAACCCTCTATTGTGTGCATCAAAGGATAGAGATAAAAGACACCAAGGAAGCTTTAGACAAGATAGAGG
AAGAGCAAAACAAAAGTAAGACCACCGCACAGCAAGCGGCCGCTGATCTTCAGACCTGGAGGAGGAGATA
TGAGGGACAATTGGAGAAGTGAATTATATAAATATAAAGTAGTAAAAATTGAACCATTAGGAGTAGCACC
CACCAAGGCAAAGAGAAGAGTGGTGCAGAGAGAAAAAAGAGCAGTGGGAATAGGAGCTTTGTTCCTTGGG
TTCTTGGGAGCAGCAGGAAGCACTATGGGCGCAGCGTCAATGACGCTGACGGTACAGGCCAGACAATTAT
TGTCTGGTATAGTGCAGCAGCAGAACAATTTGCTGAGGGCTATTGAGGCGCAACAGCATCTGTTGCAACT
CACAGTCTGGGGCATCAAGCAGCTCCAGGCAAGAATCCTGGCTGTGGAAAGATACCTAAAGGATCAACAG
CTCCTGGGGATTTGGGGTTGCTCTGGAAAACTCATTTGCACCACTGCTGTGCCTTGGAATGCTAGTTGGA
GTAATAAATCTCTGGAACAGATTTGGAATCACACGACCTGGATGGAGTGGGACAGAGAAATTAACAATTA
CACAAGCTTAATACACTCCTTAATTGAAGAATCGCAAAACCAGCAAGAAAAGAATGAACAAGAATTATTG
GAATTAGATAAATGGGCAAGTTTGTGGAATTGGTTTAACATAACAAATTGGCTGTGGTATATAAAATTAT
TCATAATGATAGTAGGAGGCTTGGTAGGTTTAAGAATAGTTTTTGCTGTACTTTCTATAGTGAATAGAGT
TAGGCAGGGATATTCACCATTATCGTTTCAGACCCACCTCCCAACCCCGAGGGGACCCAGAGAGGGCCTA
TTTCCCATGATTCCTTCATATTTGCATATACGATACAAGGCTGTTAGAGAGATAATTAGAATTAATTTGA
CTGTAAACACAAAGATATTAGTACAAAATACGTGACGTAGAAAGTAATAATTTCTTGGGTAGTTTGCAGT
TTTAAAATTATGTTTTAAAATGGACTATCATATGCTTACCGTAACTTGAAAGTATTTCGATTTCTTGGCT
TTATATATCTTGTGGAAAGGACGAAACACCGCGACTCGGTGCACCTCGCCTGTTTAAGAGCTATGCTGGA
AACAGCATAGCAAGTTTAAATAAGGCTAGTCCGTTATCAACTTGAAAAAGTGGCACCGAGTCGGTGCTTT
TTTTGAATTCTAGATCTTGAGACAAATGGCAGTATTCATCCACAATTTTAAAAGAAAAGGGGGGATTGGG
GGGTACAGTGCAGGGGAAAGAATAGTAGACATAATAGCAACAGACATACAAACTAAAGAATTACAAAAAC
AAATTACAAAAATTCAAAATTTTCGGGTTTATTACAGGGACAGCAGAGATCCACTTTGGCGCCGGCTCGA
GTGGCTCCGGTGCCCGTCAGTGGGCAGAGCGCACATCGCCCACAGTCCCCGAGAAGTTGGGGGGAGGGGT
CGGCAATTGAACCGGTGCCTAGAGAAGGTGGCGCGGGGTAAACTGGGAAAGTGATGTCGTGTACTGGCTC
CGCCTTTTTCCCGAGGGTGGGGGAGAACCGTATATAAGTGCAGTAGTCGCCGTGAACGTTCTTTTTCGCA
ACGGGTTTGCCGCCAGAACACAGGTGTCGTGACGCGGGATCCGCCACCATGACCGAGTACAAGCCCACGG
TGCGCCTCGCCACCCGCGACGACGTCCCCAGGGCCGTACGCACCCTCGCCGCCGCGTTCGCCGACTACCC
CGCCACGCGCCACACCGTCGATCCGGACCGCCACATCGAGCGGGTCACCGAGCTGCAAGAACTCTTCCTC
ACGCGCGTCGGGCTCGACATCGGCAAGGTGTGGGTCGCGGACGACGGCGCCGCGGTGGCGGTCTGGACCA
CGCCGGAGAGCGTCGAAGCGGGGGCGGTGTTCGCCGAGATCGGCCCGCGCATGGCCGAGTTGAGCGGTTC
CCGGCTGGCCGCGCAGCAACAGATGGAAGGCCTCCTGGCGCCGCACCGGCCCAAGGAGCCCGCGTGGTTC
CTGGCCACCGTCGGAGTCTCGCCCGACCACCAGGGCAAGGGTCTGGGCAGCGCCGTCGTGCTCCCCGGAG
TGGAGGCGGCCGAGCGCGCCGGGGTGCCCGCCTTCCTGGAGACCTCCGCGCCCCGCAACCTCCCCTTCTA
CGAGCGGCTCGGCTTCACCGTCACCGCCGACGTCGAGGTGCCCGAAGGACCGCGCACCTGGTGCATGACC
CGCAAGCCCGGTGCCTGAACGCGTTAAGTCGACAATCAACCTCTGGATTACAAAATTTGTGAAAGATTGA
CTGGTATTCTTAACTATGTTGCTCCTTTTACGCTATGTGGATACGCTGCTTTAATGCCTTTGTATCATGC
TATTGCTTCCCGTATGGCTTTCATTTTCTCCTCCTTGTATAAATCCTGGTTGCTGTCTCTTTATGAGGAG
TTGTGGCCCGTTGTCAGGCAACGTGGCGTGGTGTGCACTGTGTTTGCTGACGCAACCCCCACTGGTTGGG
GCATTGCCACCACCTGTCAGCTCCTTTCCGGGACTTTCGCTTTCCCCCTCCCTATTGCCACGGCGGAACT
CATCGCCGCCTGCCTTGCCCGCTGCTGGACAGGGGCTCGGCTGTTGGGCACTGACAATTCCGTGGTGTTG
TCGGGGAAATCATCGTCCTTTCCTTGGCTGCTCGCCTGTGTTGCCACCTGGATTCTGCGCGGGACGTCCT
TCTGCTACGTCCCTTCGGCCCTCAATCCAGCGGACCTTCCTTCCCGCGGCCTGCTGCCGGCTCTGCGGCC
TCTTCCGCGTCTTCGCCTTCGCCCTCAGACGAGTCGGATCTCCCTTTGGGCCGCCTCCCCGCGTCGACTT
TAAGACCAATGACTTACAAGGCAGCTGTAGATCTTAGCCACTTTTTAAAAGAAAAGGGGGGACTGGAAGG
GCTAATTCACTCCCAACGAAGACAAGATCTGCTTTTTGCTTGTACTGGGTCTCTCTGGTTAGACCAGATC
TGAGCCTGGGAGCTCTCTGGCTAACTAGGGAACCCACTGCTTAAGCCTCAATAAAGCTTGCCTTGAGTGC
TTCAAGTAGTGTGTGCCCGTCTGTTGTGTGACTCTGGTAACTAGAGATCCCTCAGACCCTTTTAGTCAGT
GTGGAAAATCTCTAGCAGTACGTATAGTAGTTCATGTCATCTTATTATTCAGTATTTATAACTTGCAAAG
AAATGAATATCAGAGAGTGAGAGGAACTTGTTTATTGCAGCTTATAATGGTTACAAATAAAGCAATAGCA
TCACAAATTTCACAAATAAAGCATTTTTTTCACTGCATTCTAGTTGTGGTTTGTCCAAACTCATCAATGT
ATCTTATCATGTCTGGCTCTAGCTATCCCGCCCCTAACTCCGCCCATCCCGCCCCTAACTCCGCCCAGTT
CCGCCCATTCTCCGCCCCATGGCTGACTAATTTTTTTTATTTATGCAGAGGCCGAGGCCGCCTCGGCCTC
TGAGCTATTCCAGAAGTAGTGAGGAGGCTTTTTTGGAGGCCTAGGGACGTACCCAATTCGCCCTATAGTG
AGTCGTATTACGCGCGCTCACTGGCCGTCGTTTTACAACGTCGTGACTGGGAAAACCCTGGCGTTACCCA
ACTTAATCGCCTTGCAGCACATCCCCCTTTCGCCAGCTGGCGTAATAGCGAAGAGGCCCGCACCGATCGC
CCTTCCCAACAGTTGCGCAGCCTGAATGGCGAATGGG
[124 nt withheld, positions 4938-5061]
C
[91 nt withheld, positions 5063-5153]
A
[49 nt withheld, positions 5155-5203]
CCTTTGACGTTGGAGTCCACGTTCTTT
[37 nt withheld, positions 5231-5267]
ACCCTATCTCGGTCTATTCTTTTGATTTATAAGGGATTTTGCCGATTTCGGCCTATTGGTTAAAAAATGA
GCTGATTTAACAAAAATTTAACGCGAATTTTAACAAAATATTAACGCTTACAATTTAGGTGGCACTTTTC
GGGGAAATGTGCGCGGAACCCCTATTTGTTTATTTTTCTAAATACATTCAAATATGTATCCGCTCATGAG
ACAATAACCCTGATAAATGCTTCAATAATATTGAAAAAGGAAGAGTATGAGTATTCAACATTTCCGTGTC
GCCCTTATTCCCTTTTTTGCGGCATTTTGCCTTCCTGTTTTTGCTCACCCAGAAACGCTGGTGAAAGTAA
AAGATGCTGAAGATCAGTTGGGTGCACGAGTGGGTTACATCGAACTGGATCTCAACAGCGGTAAGATCCT
TGAGAGTTTTCGCCCCGAAGAACGTTTTCCAATGATGAGCACTTTTAAAGTTCTGCTATGTGGCGCGGTA
TTATCCCGTATTGACGCCGGGCAAGAGCAACTCGGTCGCCGCATACACTATTCTCAGAATGACTTGGTTG
AGTACTCACCAGTCACAGAAAAGCATCTTACGGATGGCATGACAGTAAGAGAATTATGCAGTGCTGCCAT
AACCATGAGTGATAACACTGCGGCCAACTTACTTCTGACAACGATCGGAGGACCGAAGGAGCTAACCGCT
TTTTTGCACAACATGGGGGATCATGTAACTCGCCTTGATCGTTGGGAACCGGAGCTGAATGAAGCCATAC
CAAACGACGAGCGTGACACCACGATGCCTGTAGCAATGGCAACAACGTTGCGCAAACTATTAACTGGCGA
ACTACTTACTCTAGCTTCCCGGCAACAATTAATAGACTGGATGGAGGCGGATAAAGTTGCAGGACCACTT
CTGCGCTCGGCCCTTCCGGCTGGCTGGTTTATTGCTGATAAATCTGGAGCCGGTGAGCGTGGGTCTCGCG
GTATCATTGCAGCACTGGGGCCAGATGGTAAGCCCTCCCGTATCGTAGTTATCTACACGACGGGGAGTCA
GGCAACTATGGATGAACGAAATAGACAGATCGCTGAGATAGGTGCCTCACTGATTAAGCATTGGTAACTG
TCAGACCAAGTTTACTCATATATACTTTAGATTGATTTAAAACTTCATTTTTAATTTAAAAGGATCTAGG
TGAAGATCCTTTTTGATAATCTCATGACCAAAATCCCTTAACGTGAGTTTTCGTTCCACTGAGCGTCAGA
CCCCGTAGAAAAGATCAAAGGATCTTCTTGAGATCCTTTTTTTCTGCGCGTAATCTGCTGCTTGCAAACA
AAAAAACCACCGCTACCAGCGGTGGTTTGTTTGCCGGATCAAGAGCTACCAACTCTTTTTCCGAAGGTAA
CTGGCTTCAGCAGAGCGCAGATACCAAATACTGTTCTTCTAGTGTAGCCGTAGTTAGGCCACCACTTCAA
GAACTCTGTAGCACCGCCTACATACCTCGCTCTGCTAATCCTGTTACCAGTGGCTGCTGCCAGTGGCGAT
AAGTCGTGTCTTACCGGGTTGGACTCAAGACGATAGTTACCGGATAAGGCGCAGCGGTCGGGCTGAACGG
GGGGTTCGTGCACACAGCCCAGCTTGGAGCGAACGACCTACACCGAACTGAGATACCTACAGCGTGAGCT
ATGAGAAAGCGCCACGCTTCCCGAAGGGAGAAAGGCGGACAGGTATCCGGTAAGCGGCAGGGTCGGAACA
GGAGAGCGCACGAGGGAGCTTCCAGGGGGAAACGCCTGGTATCTTTATAGTCCTGTCGGGTTTCGCCACC
TCTGACTTGAGCGTCGATTTTTGTGATGCTCGTCAGGGGGGCGGAGCCTATGGAAAAACGCCAGCAACGC
GGCCTTTTTACGGTTCCTGGCCTTTTGCTGGCCTTTTGCTCACATGTTCTTTCCTGCGTTATCCCCTGAT
TCTGTGGATAACCGTATTACCGCCTTTGAGTGAGCTGATACCGCTCGCCGCAGCCGAACGACCGAGCGCA
GCGAG
